Addgene plasmid #166903: Halo-GPI-RUSH
Purpose: RUSH cargo: Str-KDEL_IRES_SBP-Halo-GPI
Depositing lab: Jennifer Lippincott-Schwartz. Depositing organization: HHMI, Janelia Research Campus. Publication: ER-to-Golgi protein delivery through an interwoven, tubular network extending from ER. Weigel AV, Chang CL, Shtengel G, Xu CS, Hoffman DP, Freeman M, Iyer N, Aaron J, Khuon S, Bogovic J, Qiu W, Hess HF, Lippincott-Schwartz J. Cell. 2021 Apr 29;184(9):2412-2429.e16. doi: 10.1016/j.cell.2021.03.035. Epub 2021 Apr 13. PubMed 33852913.
Backbone
  Vector backbone: pIRES_neo3
  Vector type: Mammalian Expression
Growth in bacteria
  Bacterial resistance: Ampicillin, 100 μg/mL
  Growth temperature: 37°C
  Growth strain: DH5alpha
  Copy number: High Copy
Gene/Insert
  Gene/Insert name: HaloTag
  Promoter: CMV
  Cloning method: Unknown
  Sequencing primers: 5′ CMV F
Resource information
  A portion of this plasmid was derived from a plasmid made by: cloned by Gaelle Boncompain
Terms and licenses: Academic/Nonprofit Terms; Industry Terms: Not Available to Industry
How to cite: Halo-GPI-RUSH was a gift from Jennifer Lippincott-Schwartz (Addgene plasmid # 166903 ; http://n2t.net/addgene:166903 ; RRID:Addgene_166903)
