[The description below was written by a language model from this plasmid's Addgene catalogue record and pLannotate feature annotations shown in this document.]
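Description:
Halo-GPI-RUSH is a mammalian expression plasmid built on the pIRES_neo3 backbone that encodes both components of a RUSH (retention using selective hooks) secretory-trafficking assay on one bicistronic transcript. It is propagated in E. coli as a high-copy plasmid through a ColE1/pUC-type origin and selected with ampicillin via the bla gene. Although the backbone name implies a neomycin marker, no neomycin resistance gene is annotated in either sequence record; the position downstream of the IRES is occupied by the cargo, so no mammalian selection marker is evident.

A CMV enhancer/promoter drives the transcript, which ends at an SV40 polyadenylation signal. The first cistron is the "hook": a streptavidin core preceded by a short STIM1-derived fragment, presumably serving as an ER-targeting signal sequence, and described in the record as Str-KDEL, meaning it carries a KDEL motif for retention in the ER lumen. A chimeric intron and an EMCV IRES follow, allowing cap-independent translation of the second cistron, the "cargo". This begins with an IL-2 signal sequence, continues with a streptavidin-binding peptide (stated in the purpose field but not separately annotated, probably lying in the gap before HaloTag), then HaloTag, and ends with a CD59 fragment that supplies the GPI-anchor attachment signal.

In RUSH experiments the SBP-tagged cargo is held in the ER by binding to the streptavidin hook, and adding biotin releases it as a synchronized wave through the secretory pathway. HaloTag allows covalent labelling with chloroalkane dye ligands for imaging, and the associated study concerns ER-to-Golgi protein delivery. The depositor and sequencing-derived records differ slightly in length (6,221 versus 6,235 nt) but show the same feature set.
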