Features (pLannotate 1.2.2; 22 found; start..end, strand, type, name):
     36..80      -  misc_feature   bom (fragment): basis of mobility region from pBR322
    235..614     +  enhancer       CMV enhancer: human cytomegalovirus immediate early enhancer
    615..818     +  promoter       CMV promoter: human cytomegalovirus (CMV) immediate early promoter
    814..847     +  LTR            5' LTR (truncated) (fragment): truncated 5' long terminal repeat (LTR) from HIV-1
    863..881     +  promoter       T7 promoter: promoter for bacteriophage T7 RNA polymerase
    954..1067    +  CDS            STIM1 (fragment): STIM1_HUMAN - Also known as GOK From Homo sapiens (Human).
   1053..1553    +  CDS            SAV_STRAV (fragment): Experimental evidence at protein level: Swiss-Prot protein existence level 1. The biological function of streptavidin is not known. Forms a strong non-covalent specific complex with biotin (one molecule of biotin per subunit of streptavidin). From Streptomyces avidinii.
   1646..1875    +  intron         chimeric intron: chimera between introns from adenovirus and immunoglobulin heavy chain genes
   2044..2506    +  misc_feature   IRES: internal ribosome entry site (IRES) of the encephalomyocarditis virus (EMCV)
   2533..2591    +  sig_peptide    IL-2 signal sequence: human interleukin-2 signal sequence
   2719..3603    +  CDS            HaloTag®: modified bacterial dehalogenase that forms covalent bonds with chloroalkane derivatives
   3610..3696    +  CDS            CD59 (fragment): CD59_HUMAN - Also known as MIC11, MIN1, MIN2, MIN3, MSK21. Experimental evidence at protein level: Swiss-Prot protein existence level 1. The soluble form from urine retains its specific complement binding activity, but exhibits greatly reduced ability to inhibit MAC assembly on cell membranes. From Homo sapiens (Human).
   3734..3818    +  CDS            large T antigen (fragment): large T antigen from SV40 (simian virus 40)
   3841..3962    +  polyA_signal   SV40 poly(A) signal: SV40 polyadenylation signal
   3973..4024    +  polyA_signal   SV40 poly(A) signal (fragment): SV40 polyadenylation signal
   4088..4104    -  protein_bind   lac operator: The lac repressor binds to the lac operator to inhibit transcription in E. coli. This inhibition can be relieved by adding lactose or isopropyl-β-D-thiogalactopyranoside (IPTG). lac repressor encoded by lacI
   4112..4142    -  promoter       lac promoter: promoter for the E. coli lac operon
   4157..4178    -  protein_bind   CAP binding site: CAP binding activates transcription in the presence of cAMP. E. coli catabolite activator protein
   4191..4283    -  CDS            lacI (fragment): lac repressor; lacI; The lac repressor binds to the lac operator to inhibit transcription in E. coli. This inhibition can be relieved by adding lactose or isopropyl-β-D-thiogalactopyranoside (IPTG).
   4466..5054    -  rep_origin     ori: high-copy-number ColE1/pMB1/pBR322/pUC origin of replication
   5225..6085    -  CDS            AmpR: β-lactamase; bla; confers resistance to ampicillin, carbenicillin, and related antibiotics
   6086..6190    -  promoter       AmpR promoter: bla
>Addgene plasmid #166903 | Halo-GPI-RUSH | depositor full sequence | sequence record 324074 | Halo-GPI-RUSH sequence 6221 bps
GACGGATCGGGAGATCTCCCGATCCCCTATGGTCGACTCTCAGTACAATCTGCTCTGATGCCGCATAGTT
AAGCCAGTATCTGCTCCCTGCTTGTGTGTTGGAGGTCGCTGAGTAGTGCGCGAGCAAAATTTAAGCTACA
ACAAGGCAAGGCTTGACCGACAATTGCATGAAGAATCTGCTTAGGGTTAGGCGTTTTGCGCTGCTTCGCG
ATGTACGGGCCAGATATACGCGTTGACATTGATTATTGACTAGTTATTAATAGTAATCAATTACGGGGTC
ATTAGTTCATAGCCCATATATGGAGTTCCGCGTTACATAACTTACGGTAAATGGCCCGCCTGGCTGACCG
CCCAACGACCCCCGCCCATTGACGTCAATAATGACGTATGTTCCCATAGTAACGCCAATAGGGACTTTCC
ATTGACGTCAATGGGTGGACTATTTACGGTAAACTGCCCACTTGGCAGTACATCAAGTGTATCATATGCC
AAGTACGCCCCCTATTGACGTCAATGACGGTAAATGGCCCGCCTGGCATTATGCCCAGTACATGACCTTA
TGGGACTTTCCTACTTGGCAGTACATCTACGTATTAGTCATCGCTATTACCATGGTGATGCGGTTTTGGC
AGTACATCAATGGGCGTGGATAGCGGTTTGACTCACGGGGATTTCCAAGTCTCCACCCCATTGACGTCAA
TGGGAGTTTGTTTTGGCACCAAAATCAACGGGACTTTCCAAAATGTCGTAACAACTCCGCCCCATTGACG
CAAATGGGCGGTAGGCGTGTACGGTGGGAGGTCTATATAAGCAGAGCTCTCTGGCTAACTAGAGAACCCA
CTGCTTACTGGCTTATCGAAATTAATACGACTCACTATAGGGAGACCCAAGCTTGGTACCGAGCTCGGAT
CGATATCTGCGGCCTAGCTAGCGCTTAAGGCCTGTTAACCGGTATGGATGTATGCGTCCGTCTTGCCCTG
TGGCTCCTCTGGGGACTCCTCCTGCACCAGGGCCAGAGCCTCAGCCATAGTCACAGTGAGAAGGCGACAG
GAACCAGCTCGGGCGCCGGTTTAAACGACCCTAGCAAAGACTCAAAAGCTCAGGTGTCCGCTGCCGAGGC
TGGCATTACTGGAACATGGTACAATCAGCTCGGGAGCACCTTTATTGTGACTGCTGGAGCCGATGGAGCC
CTCACCGGAACATACGAATCTGCTGTGGGAAACGCCGAATCACGGTACGTCCTCACTGGCCGATACGATA
GTGCCCCTGCCACCGACGGATCTGGGACTGCCCTGGGATGGACTGTCGCTTGGAAAAACAACTACCGGAA
TGCTCATTCTGCCACAACATGGAGTGGACAGTACGTGGGAGGCGCTGAGGCTAGAATCAATACACAGTGG
CTGCTCACATCTGGCACAACCGAGGCAAATGCTTGGAAATCCACCCTGGTGGGACATGACACATTCACCA
AAGTGAAACCCTCCGCCGCTTCAATCGATGCCGCCAAAAAAGCCGGAGTCAACAACGGCAATCCTCTGGA
TGCCGTCCAGCAGCTCGGACCGAAAGATGAACTGTGAGCGGCCGCATAGATAACTGATCCAGTGTGCTGG
AATTAATTCGCTGTCTGCGAGGGCCAGCTGTTGGGGTGAGTACTCCCTCTCAAAAGCGGGCATGACTTCT
GCGCTAAGATTGTCAGTTTCCAAAAACGAGGAGGATTTGATATTCACCTGGCCCGCGGTGATGCCTTTGA
GGGTGGCCGCGTCCATCTGGTCAGAAAAGACAATCTTTTTGTTGTCAAGCTTGAGGTGTGGCAGGCTTGA
GATCTGGCCATACACTTGAGTGACAATGACATCCACTTTGCCTTTCTCTCCACAGGTGTCCACTCCCAGG
TCCAACTGCAGGTCGAGCATGCATCTAGGGCGGCCAATTCCGCCCCTCTCCCTCCCCCCCCCCTAACGTT
ACTGGCCGAAGCCGCTTGGAATAAGGCCGGTGTGCGTTTGTCTATATGTTATTTTCCACCATATTGCCGT
CTTTTGGCAATGTGAGGGCCCGGAAACCTGGCCCTGTCTTCTTGACGAGCATTCCTAGGGGTCTTTCCCC
TCTCGCCAAAGGAATGCAAGGTCTGTTGAATGTCGTGAAGGAAGCAGTTCCTCTGGAAGCTTCTTGAAGA
CAAACAACGTCTGTAGCGACCCTTTGCAGGCAGCGGAACCCCCCACCTGGCGACAGGTGCCTCTGCGGCC
AAAAGCCACGTGTATAAGATACACCTGCAAAGGCGGCACAACCCCAGTGCCACGTTGTGAGTTGGATAGT
TGTGGAAAGAGTCAAATGGCTCTCCTCAAGCGTATTCAACAAGGGGCTGAAGGATGCCCAGAAGGTACCC
CATTGTATGGGATCTGATCTGGGGCCTCGGTGCACATGCTTTACATGTGTTTAGTCGAGGTTAAAAAAAC
GTCTAGGCCCCCCGAACCACGGGGACGTGGTTTTCCTTTGAAAAACACGATGATAAGCTTGCCACAACCC
GGGAGGCGCGCCATGTACAGGATGCAACTCCTGTCTTGCATTGCACTAAGTCTTGCACTTGTCACGAATT
CCGACGAGAAGACCACTGGTTGGCGAGGTGGACACGTTGTTGAAGGACTGGCTGGGGAACTTGAACAACT
TCGTGCACGACTGGAGCATCACCCACAAGGTCAACGTGAACCACCTGCAGGTGGATCCGAAATCGGTACT
GGCTTTCCATTCGACCCCCATTATGTGGAAGTCCTGGGCGAGCGCATGCACTACGTCGATGTTGGTCCGC
GCGATGGCACCCCTGTGCTGTTCCTGCACGGTAACCCGACCTCCTCCTACGTGTGGCGCAACATCATCCC
GCATGTTGCACCGACCCATCGCTGCATTGCTCCAGACCTGATCGGTATGGGCAAATCCGACAAACCAGAC
CTGGGTTATTTCTTCGACGACCACGTCCGCTTCATGGATGCCTTCATCGAAGCCCTGGGTCTGGAAGAGG
TCGTCCTGGTCATTCACGACTGGGGCTCCGCTCTGGGTTTCCACTGGGCCAAGCGCAATCCAGAGCGCGT
CAAAGGTATTGCATTTATGGAGTTCATCCGCCCTATCCCGACCTGGGACGAATGGCCAGAATTTGCCCGC
GAGACCTTCCAGGCCTTCCGCACCACCGACGTCGGCCGCAAGCTGATCATCGATCAGAACGTTTTTATCG
AGGGTACGCTGCCGATGGGTGTCGTCCGCCCGCTGACTGAAGTCGAGATGGACCATTACCGCGAGCCGTT
CCTGAATCCTGTTGACCGCGAGCCACTGTGGCGCTTCCCAAACGAGCTGCCAATCGCCGGTGAGCCAGCG
AACATCGTCGCGCTGGTCGAAGAATACATGGACTGGCTGCACCAGTCCCCTGTCCCGAAGCTGCTGTTCT
GGGGCACCCCAGGCGTTCTGATCCCACCGGCCGAAGCCGCTCGCCTGGCCAAAAGCCTGCCTAACTGCAA
GGCTGTGGACATCGGCCCGGGTCTGAATCTGCTGCAAGAAGACAACCCGGACCTGATCGGCAGCGAGATC
GCGCGCTGGCTGTCGACGCTCGAGATTTCCGGCCGGCCACTGGAAAATGGCGGAACCTCTCTGTCTGAAA
AAACTGTGCTGCTGCTGGTGACTCCCTTTCTGGCCGCTGCTTGGTCCCTCCACCCATGAGGCCTCGAGGG
CCAATTAATTAACTCTAGATAACTGATCATAATCAGCCATACCACATTTGTAGAGGTTTTACTTGCTTTA
AAAAACCTCCCACACCTCCCCCTGAACCTGAAACATAAAATGAATGCAATTGTTGTTGTTAACTTGTTTA
TTGCAGCTTATAATGGTTACAAATAAAGCAATAGCATCACAAATTTCACAAATAAAGCATTTTTTTCACT
GCATTCTAGTTGTGGTTTGTCCAAACTCATCAATGTATCTTAACGCGTCGAGTGCATTCTAGTTGTGGTT
TGTCCAAACTCATCAATGTATCTTATCATGTCTGTATACCGTCGACCTCTAGCTAGAGCTTGGCGTAATC
ATGGTCATAGCTGTTTCCTGTGTGAAATTGTTATCCGCTCACAATTCCACACAACATACGAGCCGGAAGC
ATAAAGTGTAAAGCCTGGGGTGCCTAATGAGTGAGCTAACTCACATTAATTGCGTTGCGCTCACTGCCCG
CTTTCCAGTCGGGAAACCTGTCGTGCCAGCTGCATTAATGAATCGGCCAACGCGCGGGGAGAGGCGGTTT
GCGTATTGGGCGCTCTTCCGCTTCCTCGCTCACTGACTCGCTGCGCTCGGTCGTTCGGCTGCGGCGAGCG
GTATCAGCTCACTCAAAGGCGGTAATACGGTTATCCACAGAATCAGGGGATAACGCAGGAAAGAACATGT
GAGCAAAAGGCCAGCAAAAGGCCAGGAACCGTAAAAAGGCCGCGTTGCTGGCGTTTTTCCATAGGCTCCG
CCCCCCTGACGAGCATCACAAAAATCGACGCTCAAGTCAGAGGTGGCGAAACCCGACAGGACTATAAAGA
TACCAGGCGTTTCCCCCTGGAAGCTCCCTCGTGCGCTCTCCTGTTCCGACCCTGCCGCTTACCGGATACC
TGTCCGCCTTTCTCCCTTCGGGAAGCGTGGCGCTTTCTCAATGCTCACGCTGTAGGTATCTCAGTTCGGT
GTAGGTCGTTCGCTCCAAGCTGGGCTGTGTGCACGAACCCCCCGTTCAGCCCGACCGCTGCGCCTTATCC
GGTAACTATCGTCTTGAGTCCAACCCGGTAAGACACGACTTATCGCCACTGGCAGCAGCCACTGGTAACA
GGATTAGCAGAGCGAGGTATGTAGGCGGTGCTACAGAGTTCTTGAAGTGGTGGCCTAACTACGGCTACAC
TAGAAGGACAGTATTTGGTATCTGCGCTCTGCTGAAGCCAGTTACCTTCGGAAAAAGAGTTGGTAGCTCT
TGATCCGGCAAACAAACCACCGCTGGTAGCGGTGGTTTTTTTGTTTGCAAGCAGCAGATTACGCGCAGAA
AAAAAGGATCTCAAGAAGATCCTTTGATCTTTTCTACGGGGTCTGACGCTCAGTGGAACGAAAACTCACG
TTAAGGGATTTTGGTCATGAGATTATCAAAAAGGATCTTCACCTAGATCCTTTTAAATTAAAAATGAAGT
TTTAAATCAATCTAAAGTATATATGAGTAAACTTGGTCTGACAGTTACCAATGCTTAATCAGTGAGGCAC
CTATCTCAGCGATCTGTCTATTTCGTTCATCCATAGTTGCCTGACTCCCCGTCGTGTAGATAACTACGAT
ACGGGAGGGCTTACCATCTGGCCCCAGTGCTGCAATGATACCGCGAGACCCACGCTCACCGGCTCCAGAT
TTATCAGCAATAAACCAGCCAGCCGGAAGGGCCGAGCGCAGAAGTGGTCCTGCAACTTTATCCGCCTCCA
TCCAGTCTATTAATTGTTGCCGGGAAGCTAGAGTAAGTAGTTCGCCAGTTAATAGTTTGCGCAACGTTGT
TGCCATTGCTACAGGCATCGTGGTGTCACGCTCGTCGTTTGGTATGGCTTCATTCAGCTCCGGTTCCCAA
CGATCAAGGCGAGTTACATGATCCCCCATGTTGTGCAAAAAAGCGGTTAGCTCCTTCGGTCCTCCGATCG
TTGTCAGAAGTAAGTTGGCCGCAGTGTTATCACTCATGGTTATGGCAGCACTGCATAATTCTCTTACTGT
CATGCCATCCGTAAGATGCTTTTCTGTGACTGGTGAGTACTCAACCAAGTCATTCTGAGAATAGTGTATG
CGGCGACCGAGTTGCTCTTGCCCGGCGTCAATACGGGATAATACCGCGCCACATAGCAGAACTTTAAAAG
TGCTCATCATTGGAAAACGTTCTTCGGGGCGAAAACTCTCAAGGATCTTACCGCTGTTGAGATCCAGTTC
GATGTAACCCACTCGTGCACCCAACTGATCTTCAGCATCTTTTACTTTCACCAGCGTTTCTGGGTGAGCA
AAAACAGGAAGGCAAAATGCCGCAAAAAAGGGAATAAGGGCGACACGGAAATGTTGAATACTCATACTCT
TCCTTTTTCAATATTATTGAAGCATTTATCAGGGTTATTGTCTCATGAGCGGATACATATTTGAATGTAT
TTAGAAAAATAAACAAATAGGGGTTCCGCGCACATTTCCCCGAAAAGTGCCACCTGACGTC
