Features (pLannotate 1.2.2; 22 found; start..end, strand, type, name):
    117..496     +  enhancer       CMV enhancer: human cytomegalovirus immediate early enhancer
    497..700     +  promoter       CMV promoter: human cytomegalovirus (CMV) immediate early promoter
    696..729     +  LTR            5' LTR (truncated) (fragment): truncated 5' long terminal repeat (LTR) from HIV-1
    745..763     +  promoter       T7 promoter: promoter for bacteriophage T7 RNA polymerase
    836..949     +  CDS            STIM1 (fragment): STIM1_HUMAN - Also known as GOK From Homo sapiens (Human).
    935..1435    +  CDS            SAV_STRAV (fragment): Experimental evidence at protein level: Swiss-Prot protein existence level 1. The biological function of streptavidin is not known. Forms a strong non-covalent specific complex with biotin (one molecule of biotin per subunit of streptavidin). From Streptomyces avidinii.
   1528..1757    +  intron         chimeric intron: chimera between introns from adenovirus and immunoglobulin heavy chain genes
   1940..2402    +  misc_feature   IRES: internal ribosome entry site (IRES) of the encephalomyocarditis virus (EMCV)
   2429..2487    +  sig_peptide    IL-2 signal sequence: human interleukin-2 signal sequence
   2615..3499    +  CDS            HaloTag®: modified bacterial dehalogenase that forms covalent bonds with chloroalkane derivatives
   3506..3592    +  CDS            CD59 (fragment): CD59_HUMAN - Also known as MIC11, MIN1, MIN2, MIN3, MSK21. Experimental evidence at protein level: Swiss-Prot protein existence level 1. The soluble form from urine retains its specific complement binding activity, but exhibits greatly reduced ability to inhibit MAC assembly on cell membranes. From Homo sapiens (Human).
   3630..3714    +  CDS            large T antigen (fragment): large T antigen from SV40 (simian virus 40)
   3737..3858    +  polyA_signal   SV40 poly(A) signal: SV40 polyadenylation signal
   3869..3920    +  polyA_signal   SV40 poly(A) signal (fragment): SV40 polyadenylation signal
   3984..4000    -  protein_bind   lac operator: The lac repressor binds to the lac operator to inhibit transcription in E. coli. This inhibition can be relieved by adding lactose or isopropyl-β-D-thiogalactopyranoside (IPTG). lac repressor encoded by lacI
   4008..4038    -  promoter       lac promoter: promoter for the E. coli lac operon
   4053..4074    -  protein_bind   CAP binding site: CAP binding activates transcription in the presence of cAMP. E. coli catabolite activator protein
   4087..4179    -  CDS            lacI (fragment): lac repressor; lacI; The lac repressor binds to the lac operator to inhibit transcription in E. coli. This inhibition can be relieved by adding lactose or isopropyl-β-D-thiogalactopyranoside (IPTG).
   4362..4950    -  rep_origin     ori: high-copy-number ColE1/pMB1/pBR322/pUC origin of replication
   5121..5981    -  CDS            AmpR: β-lactamase; bla; confers resistance to ampicillin, carbenicillin, and related antibiotics
   5982..6086    -  promoter       AmpR promoter: bla
   6145..6197    -  misc_feature   bom (fragment): basis of mobility region from pBR322
>Addgene plasmid #166903 | Halo-GPI-RUSH | addgene full sequence | sequence record 328222 | Addgene NGS Result
CGCGAGCAAAATTTAAGCTACAACAAGGCAAGGCTTGACCGACAATTGCATGAAGAATCTGCTTAGGGTT
AGGCGTTTTGCGCTGCTTCGCGATGTACGGGCCAGATATACGCGTTGACATTGATTATTGACTAGTTATT
AATAGTAATCAATTACGGGGTCATTAGTTCATAGCCCATATATGGAGTTCCGCGTTACATAACTTACGGT
AAATGGCCCGCCTGGCTGACCGCCCAACGACCCCCGCCCATTGACGTCAATAATGACGTATGTTCCCATA
GTAACGCCAATAGGGACTTTCCATTGACGTCAATGGGTGGAGTATTTACGGTAAACTGCCCACTTGGCAG
TACATCAAGTGTATCATATGCCAAGTACGCCCCCTATTGACGTCAATGACGGTAAATGGCCCGCCTGGCA
TTATGCCCAGTACATGACCTTATGGGACTTTCCTACTTGGCAGTACATCTACGTATTAGTCATCGCTATT
ACCATGGTGATGCGGTTTTGGCAGTACATCAATGGGCGTGGATAGCGGTTTGACTCACGGGGATTTCCAA
GTCTCCACCCCATTGACGTCAATGGGAGTTTGTTTTGGCACCAAAATCAACGGGACTTTCCAAAATGTCG
TAACAACTCCGCCCCATTGACGCAAATGGGCGGTAGGCGTGTACGGTGGGAGGTCTATATAAGCAGAGCT
CTCTGGCTAACTAGAGAACCCACTGCTTACTGGCTTATCGAAATTAATACGACTCACTATAGGGAGACCC
AAGCTTGGTACCGAGCTCGGATCGATATCTGCGGCCTAGCTAGCGCTTAAGGCCTGTTAACCGGTATGGA
TGTATGCGTCCGTCTTGCCCTGTGGCTCCTCTGGGGACTCCTCCTGCACCAGGGCCAGAGCCTCAGCCAT
AGTCACAGTGAGAAGGCGACAGGAACCAGCTCGGGCGCCGGTTTAAACGACCCTAGCAAAGACTCAAAAG
CTCAGGTGTCCGCTGCCGAGGCTGGCATTACTGGAACATGGTACAATCAGCTCGGGAGCACCTTTATTGT
GACTGCTGGAGCCGATGGAGCCCTCACCGGAACATACGAATCTGCTGTGGGAAACGCCGAATCACGGTAC
GTCCTCACTGGCCGATACGATAGTGCCCCTGCCACCGACGGATCTGGGACTGCCCTGGGATGGACTGTCG
CTTGGAAAAACAACTACCGGAATGCTCATTCTGCCACAACATGGAGTGGACAGTACGTGGGAGGCGCTGA
GGCTAGAATCAATACACAGTGGCTGCTCACATCTGGCACAACCGAGGCAAATGCTTGGAAATCCACCCTG
GTGGGACATGACACATTCACCAAAGTGAAACCCTCCGCCGCTTCAATCGATGCCGCCAAAAAAGCCGGAG
TCAACAACGGCAATCCTCTGGATGCCGTCCAGCAGCTCGGACCGAAAGATGAACTGTGAGCGGCCGCATA
GATAACTGATCCAGTGTGCTGGAATTAATTCGCTGTCTGCGAGGGCCAGCTGTTGGGGTGAGTACTCCCT
CTCAAAAGCGGGCATGACTTCTGCGCTAAGATTGTCAGTTTCCAAAAACGAGGAGGATTTGATATTCACC
TGGCCCGCGGTGATGCCTTTGAGGGTGGCCGCGTCCATCTGGTCAGAAAAGACAATCTTTTTGTTGTCAA
GCTTGAGGTGTGGCAGGCTTGAGATCTGGCCATACACTTGAGTGACAATGACATCCACTTTGCCTTTCTC
TCCACAGGTGTCCACTCCCAGGTCCAACTGCAGGTCGAGCATGCATCTAGGGCGGCCAATTCCGCCCCTC
TCCCCCCCCCCCTCTCCCTCCCCCCCCCCTAACGTTACTGGCCGAAGCCGCTTGGAATAAGGCCGGTGTG
CGTTTGTCTATATGTTATTTTCCACCATATTGCCGTCTTTTGGCAATGTGAGGGCCCGGAAACCTGGCCC
TGTCTTCTTGACGAGCATTCCTAGGGGTCTTTCCCCTCTCGCCAAAGGAATGCAAGGTCTGTTGAATGTC
GTGAAGGAAGCAGTTCCTCTGGAAGCTTCTTGAAGACAAACAACGTCTGTAGCGACCCTTTGCAGGCAGC
GGAACCCCCCACCTGGCGACAGGTGCCTCTGCGGCCAAAAGCCACGTGTATAAGATACACCTGCAAAGGC
GGCACAACCCCAGTGCCACGTTGTGAGTTGGATAGTTGTGGAAAGAGTCAAATGGCTCTCCTCAAGCGTA
TTCAACAAGGGGCTGAAGGATGCCCAGAAGGTACCCCATTGTATGGGATCTGATCTGGGGCCTCGGTGCA
CATGCTTTACATGTGTTTAGTCGAGGTTAAAAAAACGTCTAGGCCCCCCGAACCACGGGGACGTGGTTTT
CCTTTGAAAAACACGATGATAAGCTTGCCACAACCCGGGAGGCGCGCCATGTACAGGATGCAACTCCTGT
CTTGCATTGCACTAAGTCTTGCACTTGTCACGAATTCCGACGAGAAGACCACTGGTTGGCGAGGTGGACA
CGTTGTTGAAGGACTGGCTGGGGAACTTGAACAACTTCGTGCACGACTGGAGCATCACCCACAAGGTCAA
CGTGAACCACCTGCAGGTGGATCCGAAATCGGTACTGGCTTTCCATTCGACCCCCATTATGTGGAAGTCC
TGGGCGAGCGCATGCACTACGTCGATGTTGGTCCGCGCGATGGCACCCCTGTGCTGTTCCTGCACGGTAA
CCCGACCTCCTCCTACGTGTGGCGCAACATCATCCCGCATGTTGCACCGACCCATCGCTGCATTGCTCCA
GACCTGATCGGTATGGGCAAATCCGACAAACCAGACCTGGGTTATTTCTTCGACGACCACGTCCGCTTCA
TGGATGCCTTCATCGAAGCCCTGGGTCTGGAAGAGGTCGTCCTGGTCATTCACGACTGGGGCTCCGCTCT
GGGTTTCCACTGGGCCAAGCGCAATCCAGAGCGCGTCAAAGGTATTGCATTTATGGAGTTCATCCGCCCT
ATCCCGACCTGGGACGAATGGCCAGAATTTGCCCGCGAGACCTTCCAGGCCTTCCGCACCACCGACGTCG
GCCGCAAGCTGATCATCGATCAGAACGTTTTTATCGAGGGTACGCTGCCGATGGGTGTCGTCCGCCCGCT
GACTGAAGTCGAGATGGACCATTACCGCGAGCCGTTCCTGAATCCTGTTGACCGCGAGCCACTGTGGCGC
TTCCCAAACGAGCTGCCAATCGCCGGTGAGCCAGCGAACATCGTCGCGCTGGTCGAAGAATACATGGACT
GGCTGCACCAGTCCCCTGTCCCGAAGCTGCTGTTCTGGGGCACCCCAGGCGTTCTGATCCCACCGGCCGA
AGCCGCTCGCCTGGCCAAAAGCCTGCCTAACTGCAAGGCTGTGGACATCGGCCCGGGTCTGAATCTGCTG
CAAGAAGACAACCCGGACCTGATCGGCAGCGAGATCGCGCGCTGGCTGTCTACTCTGGAGATTTCCGGCC
GGCCACTGGAAAATGGCGGAACCTCTCTGTCTGAAAAAACTGTGCTGCTGCTGGTGACTCCCTTTCTGGC
CGCTGCTTGGTCCCTCCACCCATGAGGCCTCGAGGGCCAATTAATTAACTCTAGATAACTGATCATAATC
AGCCATACCACATTTGTAGAGGTTTTACTTGCTTTAAAAAACCTCCCACACCTCCCCCTGAACCTGAAAC
ATAAAATGAATGCAATTGTTGTTGTTAACTTGTTTATTGCAGCTTATAATGGTTACAAATAAAGCAATAG
CATCACAAATTTCACAAATAAAGCATTTTTTTCACTGCATTCTAGTTGTGGTTTGTCCAAACTCATCAAT
GTATCTTAACGCGTCGAGTGCATTCTAGTTGTGGTTTGTCCAAACTCATCAATGTATCTTATCATGTCTG
TATACCGTCGACCTCTAGCTAGAGCTTGGCGTAATCATGGTCATAGCTGTTTCCTGTGTGAAATTGTTAT
CCGCTCACAATTCCACACAACATACGAGCCGGAAGCATAAAGTGTAAAGCCTGGGGTGCCTAATGAGTGA
GCTAACTCACATTAATTGCGTTGCGCTCACTGCCCGCTTTCCAGTCGGGAAACCTGTCGTGCCAGCTGCA
TTAATGAATCGGCCAACGCGCGGGGAGAGGCGGTTTGCGTATTGGGCGCTCTTCCGCTTCCTCGCTCACT
GACTCGCTGCGCTCGGTCGTTCGGCTGCGGCGAGCGGTATCAGCTCACTCAAAGGCGGTAATACGGTTAT
CCACAGAATCAGGGGATAACGCAGGAAAGAACATGTGAGCAAAAGGCCAGCAAAAGGCCAGGAACCGTAA
AAAGGCCGCGTTGCTGGCGTTTTTCCATAGGCTCCGCCCCCCTGACGAGCATCACAAAAATCGACGCTCA
AGTCAGAGGTGGCGAAACCCGACAGGACTATAAAGATACCAGGCGTTTCCCCCTGGAAGCTCCCTCGTGC
GCTCTCCTGTTCCGACCCTGCCGCTTACCGGATACCTGTCCGCCTTTCTCCCTTCGGGAAGCGTGGCGCT
TTCTCATAGCTCACGCTGTAGGTATCTCAGTTCGGTGTAGGTCGTTCGCTCCAAGCTGGGCTGTGTGCAC
GAACCCCCCGTTCAGCCCGACCGCTGCGCCTTATCCGGTAACTATCGTCTTGAGTCCAACCCGGTAAGAC
ACGACTTATCGCCACTGGCAGCAGCCACTGGTAACAGGATTAGCAGAGCGAGGTATGTAGGCGGTGCTAC
AGAGTTCTTGAAGTGGTGGCCTAACTACGGCTACACTAGAAGAACAGTATTTGGTATCTGCGCTCTGCTG
AAGCCAGTTACCTTCGGAAAAAGAGTTGGTAGCTCTTGATCCGGCAAACAAACCACCGCTGGTAGCGGTG
GTTTTTTTGTTTGCAAGCAGCAGATTACGCGCAGAAAAAAAGGATCTCAAGAAGATCCTTTGATCTTTTC
TACGGGGTCTGACGCTCAGTGGAACGAAAACTCACGTTAAGGGATTTTGGTCATGAGATTATCAAAAAGG
ATCTTCACCTAGATCCTTTTAAATTAAAAATGAAGTTTTAAATCAATCTAAAGTATATATGAGTAAACTT
GGTCTGACAGTTACCAATGCTTAATCAGTGAGGCACCTATCTCAGCGATCTGTCTATTTCGTTCATCCAT
AGTTGCCTGACTCCCCGTCGTGTAGATAACTACGATACGGGAGGGCTTACCATCTGGCCCCAGTGCTGCA
ATGATACCGCGAGACCCACGCTCACCGGCTCCAGATTTATCAGCAATAAACCAGCCAGCCGGAAGGGCCG
AGCGCAGAAGTGGTCCTGCAACTTTATCCGCCTCCATCCAGTCTATTAATTGTTGCCGGGAAGCTAGAGT
AAGTAGTTCGCCAGTTAATAGTTTGCGCAACGTTGTTGCCATTGCTACAGGCATCGTGGTGTCACGCTCG
TCGTTTGGTATGGCTTCATTCAGCTCCGGTTCCCAACGATCAAGGCGAGTTACATGATCCCCCATGTTGT
GCAAAAAAGCGGTTAGCTCCTTCGGTCCTCCGATCGTTGTCAGAAGTAAGTTGGCCGCAGTGTTATCACT
CATGGTTATGGCAGCACTGCATAATTCTCTTACTGTCATGCCATCCGTAAGATGCTTTTCTGTGACTGGT
GAGTACTCAACCAAGTCATTCTGAGAATAGTGTATGCGGCGACCGAGTTGCTCTTGCCCGGCGTCAATAC
GGGATAATACCGCGCCACATAGCAGAACTTTAAAAGTGCTCATCATTGGAAAACGTTCTTCGGGGCGAAA
ACTCTCAAGGATCTTACCGCTGTTGAGATCCAGTTCGATGTAACCCACTCGTGCACCCAACTGATCTTCA
GCATCTTTTACTTTCACCAGCGTTTCTGGGTGAGCAAAAACAGGAAGGCAAAATGCCGCAAAAAAGGGAA
TAAGGGCGACACGGAAATGTTGAATACTCATACTCTTCCTTTTTCAATATTATTGAAGCATTTATCAGGG
TTATTGTCTCATGAGCGGATACATATTTGAATGTATTTAGAAAAATAAACAAATAGGGGTTCCGCGCACA
TTTCCCCGAAAAGTGCCACCTGACGTCGACGGATCGGGAGATCTCCCGATCCCCTATGGTGCACTCTCAG
TACAATCTGCTCTGATGCCGCATAGTTAAGCCAGTATCTGCTCCCTGCTTGTGTGTTGGAGGTCGCTGAG
TAGTG
